>Addgene plasmid #141866 | TFORF1673 | addgene full sequence | sequence record 415049 | Addgene NGS Result
TTAATGTAGTCTTATGCAATACTCTTGTAGTCTTGCAACATGGTAACGATGAGTTAGCAACATGCCTTAC
AAGGAGAGAAAAAGCACCGTGCATGCCGATTGGTGGAAGTAAGGTGGTACGATCGTGCCTTATTAGGAAG
GCAACAGACGGGTCTGACATGGATTGGACGAACCACTGAATTGCCGCATTGCAGAGATATTGTATTTAAG
TGCCTAGCTCGATACATAAACGGGTCTCTCTGGTTAGACCAGATCTGAGCCTGGGAGCTCTCTGGCTAAC
TAGGGAACCCACTGCTTAAGCCTCAATAAAGCTTGCCTTGAGTGCTTCAAGTAGTGTGTGCCCGTCTGTT
GTGTGACTCTGGTAACTAGAGATCCCTCAGACCCTTTTAGTCAGTGTGGAAAATCTCTAGCAGTGGCGCC
CGAACAGGGACTTGAAAGCGAAAGGGAAACCAGAGGAGCTCTCTCGACGCAGGACTCGGCTTGCTGAAGC
GCGCACGGCAAGAGGCGAGGGGCGGCGACTGGTGAGTACGCCAAAAATTTTGACTAGCGGAGGCTAGAAG
GAGAGAGATGGGTGCGAGAGCGTCAGTATTAAGCGGGGGAGAATTAGATCGCGATGGGAAAAAATTCGGT
TAAGGCCAGGGGGAAAGAAAAAATATAAATTAAAACATATAGTATGGGCAAGCAGGGAGCTAGAACGATT
CGCAGTTAATCCTGGCCTGTTAGAAACATCAGAAGGCTGTAGACAAATACTGGGACAGCTACAACCATCC
CTTCAGACAGGATCAGAAGAACTTAGATCATTATATAATACAGTAGCAACCCTCTATTGTGTGCATCAAA
GGATAGAGATAAAAGACACCAAGGAAGCTTTAGACAAGATAGAGGAAGAGCAAAACAAAAGTAAGACCAC
CGCACAGCAAGCGGCCGCTGATCTTCAGACCTGGAGGAGGAGATATGAGGGACAATTGGAGAAGTGAATT
ATATAAATATAAAGTAGTAAAAATTGAACCATTAGGAGTAGCACCCACCAAGGCAAAGAGAAGAGTGGTG
CAGAGAGAAAAAAGAGCAGTGGGAATAGGAGCTTTGTTCCTTGGGTTCTTGGGAGCAGCAGGAAGCACTA
TGGGCGCAGCGTCAATGACGCTGACGGTACAGGCCAGACAATTATTGTCTGGTATAGTGCAGCAGCAGAA
CAATTTGCTGAGGGCTATTGAGGCGCAACAGCATCTGTTGCAACTCACAGTCTGGGGCATCAAGCAGCTC
CAGGCAAGAATCCTGGCTGTGGAAAGATACCTAAAGGATCAACAGCTCCTGGGGATTTGGGGTTGCTCTG
GAAAACTCATTTGCACCACTGCTGTGCCTTGGAATGCTAGTTGGAGTAATAAATCTCTGGAACAGATTTG
GAATCACACGACCTGGATGGAGTGGGACAGAGAAATTAACAATTACACAAGCTTAATACACTCCTTAATT
GAAGAATCGCAAAACCAGCAAGAAAAGAATGAACAAGAATTATTGGAATTAGATAAATGGGCAAGTTTGT
GGAATTGGTTTAACATAACAAATTGGCTGTGGTATATAAAATTATTCATAATGATAGTAGGAGGCTTGGT
AGGTTTAAGAATAGTTTTTGCTGTACTTTCTATAGTGAATAGAGTTAGGCAGGGATATTCACCATTATCG
TTTCAGACCCACCTCCCAACCCCGAGGGGACCCATGCATTGCATCTCAATTAGTCAGCAACCAGGTGTGG
AAAGTCCCCAGGCTCCCCAGCAGGCAGAAGTATGCAAAGCATGCGTCTCAATTAGTCAGCAACCATAGTC
CCGCCCCTAACTCCGCCCATCCCGCCCCTAACTCCGCCCAGTTCCGCCCATTCTCCGCCCCATGGCTGAC
TAATTTTTTTTATTTATGCAGAGGCCGAGGCCGCCTCGGCCTCTGAGCTATTCCAGAAGTAGTGAGGAGG
CTTTTTTGGAGGCCTAGGCTTTTGCAAAAAGCTTTCTAGAGGTACCACCGGAGCTTACCATGACCGAGTA
CAAGCCCACGGTGCGCCTCGCCACCCGCGACGACGTCCCCAGGGCCGTACGCACCCTCGCCGCCGCGTTC
GCCGACTACCCCGCCACGCGCCACACCGTCGATCCGGACCGCCACATCGAGCGGGTCACCGAGCTGCAAG
AACTCTTCCTCACGCGCGTCGGGCTCGACATCGGCAAGGTGTGGGTCGCGGACGACGGCGCCGCCGTGGC
GGTCTGGACCACGCCGGAGAGCGTCGAAGCGGGGGCGGTGTTCGCCGAGATCGGCCCGCGCATGGCCGAG
TTGAGCGGTTCCCGGCTGGCCGCGCAGCAACAGATGGAAGGCCTCCTGGCGCCGCACCGGCCCAAGGAGC
CCGCGTGGTTCCTGGCCACCGTCGGCGTCTCGCCCGACCACCAGGGCAAGGGTCTGGGCAGCGCCGTCGT
GCTCCCCGGAGTGGAGGCGGCCGAGCGCGCCGGGGTGCCCGCCTTCCTGGAGACCTCCGCGCCCCGCAAC
CTCCCCTTCTACGAGCGGCTCGGCTTCACCGTCACCGCCGACGTCGAGGTGCCCGAAGGACCGCGCACCT
GGTGCATGACCCGCAAGCCCGGTGCCAGTTAACGAATTCTAGATCTTGAGACAAATGGCAGTATTCATCC
ACAATTTTAAAAGAAAAGGGGGGATTGGGGGGTACAGTGCAGGGGAAAGAATAGTAGACATAATAGCAAC
AGACATACAAACTAAAGAATTACAAAAACAAATTACAAAAATTCAAAATTTTCGGGTTTATTACAGGGAC
AGCAGAGATCCACTTTGGCGCCGGCTCGAGGCCTGCAGGTGCAAAGATGGATAAAGTTTTAAACAGAGAG
GAATCTTTGCAGCTAATGGACCTTCTAGGTCTTGAAAGGAGTGGGAATTGGCTCCGGTGCCCGTCAGTGG
GCAGAGCGCACATCGCCCACAGTCCCCGAGAAGTTGGGGGGAGGGGTCGGCAATTGAACCGGTGCCTAGA
GAAGGTGGCGCGGGGTAAACTGGGAAAGTGATGTCGTGTACTGGCTCCGCCTTTTTCCCGAGGGTGGGGG
AGAACCGTATATAAGTGCAGTAGTCGCCGTGAACGTTCTTTTTCGCAACGGGTTTGCCGCCAGAACACAG
GTAAGTGCCGTGTGTGGTTCCCGCGGGCCTGGCCTCTTTACGGGTTATGGCCCTTGCGTGCCTTGAATTA
CTTCCACCTGGCTGCAGTACGTGATTCTTGATCCCGAGCTTCGGGTTGGAAGTGGGTGGGAGAGTTCGAG
GCCTTGCGCTTAAGGAGCCCCTTCGCCTCGTGCTTGAGTTGAGGCCTGGCCTGGGCGCTGGGGCCGCCGC
GTGCGAATCTGGTGGCACCTTCGCGCCTGTCTCGCTGCTTTCGATAAGTCTCTAGCCATTTAAAATTTTT
GATGACCTGCTGCGACGCTTTTTTTCTGGCAAGATAGTCTTGTAAATGCGGGCCAAGATCTGCACACTGG
TATTTCGGTTTTTGGGGCCGCGGGCGGCGACGGGGCCCGTGCGTCCCAGCGCACATGTTCGGCGAGGCGG
GGCCTGCGAGCGCGGCCACCGAGAATCGGACGGGGGTAGTCTCAAGCTGGCCGGCCTGCTCTGGTGCCTG
GCCTCGCGCCGCCGTGTATCGCCCCGCCCTGGGCGGCAAGGCTGGCCCGGTCGGCACCAGTTGCGTGAGC
GGAAAGATGGCCGCTTCCCGGCCCTGCTGCAGGGAGCTCAAAATGGAGGACGCGGCGCTCGGGAGAGCGG
GCGGGTGAGTCACCCACACAAAGGAAAAGGGCCTTTCCGTCCTCAGCCGTCGCTTCATGTGACTCCACGG
AGTACCGGGCGCCGTCCAGGCACCTCGATTAGTTCTCGAGCTTTTGGAGTACGTCGTCTTTAGGTTGGGG
GGAGGGGTTTTATGCGATGGAGTTTCCCCACACTGAGTGGGTGGAGACTGAAGTTAGGCCAGCTTGGCAC
TTGATGTAATTCTCCTTGGAATTTGCCCTTTTTGAGTTTGGATCTTGGTTCATTCTCAAGCCTCAGACAG
TGGTTCAAAGTTTTTTTCTTCCATTTCAGGTGTCGTGAGGCTAGCACCGCCACCATGGCCCAGTCCACCG
CCACCTCCCCTGATGGGGGCACCACGTTTGAGCACCTCTGGAGCTCTCTGGAACCAGACAGCACCTACTT
CGACCTTCCCCAGTCAAGCCGGGGGAATAATGAGGTGGTGGGCGGAACGGATTCCAGCATGGACGTCTTC
CACCTGGAGGGCATGACTACATCTGTCATGGCCCAGTTCAATCTGCTGAGCAGCACCATGGACCAGATGA
GCAGCCGCGCGGCCTCGGCCAGCCCCTACACCCCAGAGCACGCCGCCAGCGTGCCCACCCACTCGCCCTA
CGCACAACCCAGCTCCACCTTCGACACCATGTCGCCGGCGCCTGTCATCCCCTCCAACACCGACTACCCC
GGACCCCACCACTTTGAGGTCACTTTCCAGCAGTCCAGCACGGCCAAGTCAGCCACCTGGACGTACTCCC
CGCTCTTGAAGAAACTCTACTGCCAGATCGCCAAGACATGCCCCATCCAGATCAAGGTGTCCACCCCGCC
ACCCCCAGGCACCGCCATCCGGGCCATGCCTGTTTACAAGAAAGCGGAGCACGTGACCGACGTCGTGAAA
CGCTGCCCCAACCACGAGCTCGGGAGGGACTTCAACGAAGGACAGTCTGCTCCAGCCAGCCACCTCATCC
GCGTGGAAGGCAATAATCTCTCGCAGTATGTGGATGACCCTGTCACCGGCAGGCAGAGCGTCGTGGTGCC
CTATGAGCCACCACAGGTGGGGACGGAATTCACCACCATCCTGTACAACTTCATGTGTAACAGCAGCTGT
GTAGGGGGCATGAACCGGCGGCCCATCCTCATCATCATCACCCTGGAGATGCGGGATGGGCAGGTGCTGG
GCCGCCGGTCCTTTGAGGGCCGCATCTGCGCCTGTCCTGGCCGCGACCGAAAAGCTGATGAGGACCACTA
CCGGGAGCAGCAGGCCCTGAACGAGAGCTCCGCCAAGAACGGGGCCGCCAGCAAGCGTGCCTTCAAGCAG
AGCCCCCCTGCCGTCCCCGCCCTTGGTGCCGGTGTGAAGAAGCGGCGGCATGGAGACGAGGACACGTACT
ACCTTCAGGTGCGAGGCCGGGAGAACTTTGAGATCCTGATGAAGCTGAAAGAGAGCCTGGAGCTGATGGA
GTTGGTGCCGCAGCCACTGGTGGACTCCTATCGGCAGCAGCAGCAGCTCCTACAGAGGCCTTTTTTAACA
GGATTGGGGTGTCCAAACTGCATCGAGTATTTCACCTCCCAAGGGTTACAGAGCATTTACCACCTGCAGA
ACCTGACCATTGAGGACCTGGGGGCCCTGAAGATCCCCGAGCAGTACCGCATGACCATCTGGCGGGGCCT
GCAGGACCTGAAGCAGGGCCACGACTACAGCACCGCGCAGCAGCTGCTCCGCTCTAGCAACGCGGCCACC
ATCTCCATCGGCGGCTCAGGGGAACTGCAGCGCCAGCGGGTCATGGAGGCCGTGCACTTCCGCGTGCGCC
ACACCATCACCATCCCCAACCGCGGCGGCCCAGGCGGCGGCCCTGACGAGTGGGCGGACTTCGGCTTCGA
CCTGCCCGACTGCAAGGCCCGCAAGCAGCCCATCAAGGAGGAGTTCACGGAGGCCGAGATCCACTAGTAA
TGAACTAGTCCGTAACTTGAAAGTATTTCGATTTCTTGGCTTTATATATCTTGTGGAAAGGACGAGTCTA
GGGCAATAAATACGTCTATACGCGTTAAGTCGACAATCAACCTCTGGATTACAAAATTTGTGAAAGATTG
ACTGGTATTCTTAACTATGTTGCTCCTTTTACGCTATGTGGATACGCTGCTTTAATGCCTTTGTATCATG
CTATTGCTTCCCGTATGGCTTTCATTTTCTCCTCCTTGTATAAATCCTGGTTGCTGTCTCTTTATGAGGA
GTTGTGGCCCGTTGTCAGGCAACGTGGCGTGGTGTGCACTGTGTTTGCTGACGCAACCCCCACTGGTTGG
GGCATTGCCACCACCTGTCAGCTCCTTTCCGGGACTTTCGCTTTCCCCCTCCCTATTGCCACGGCGGAAC
TCATCGCCGCCTGCCTTGCCCGCTGCTGGACAGGGGCTCGGCTGTTGGGCACTGACAATTCCGTGGTGTT
GTCGGGGAAATCATCGTCCTTTCCTTGGCTGCTCGCCTGTGTTGCCACCTGGATTCTGCGCGGGACGTCC
TTCTGCTACGTCCCTTCGGCCCTCAATCCAGCGGACCTTCCTTCCCGCGGCCTGCTGCCGGCTCTGCGGC
CTCTTCCGCGTCTTCGCCTTCGCCCTCAGACGAGTCGGATCTCCCTTTGGGCCGCCTCCCCGCGTCGACT
TTAAGACCAATGACTTACAAGGCAGCTGTAGATCTTAGCCACTTTTTAAAAGAAAAGGGGGGACTGGAAG
GGCTAATTCACTCCCAACGAAGACAAGATCTGCTTTTTGCTTGTACTGGGTCTCTCTGGTTAGACCAGAT
CTGAGCCTGGGAGCTCTCTGGCTAACTAGGGAACCCACTGCTTAAGCCTCAATAAAGCTTGCCTTGAGTG
CTTCAAGTAGTGTGTGCCCGTCTGTTGTGTGACTCTGGTAACTAGAGATCCCTCAGACCCTTTTAGTCAG
TGTGGAAAATCTCTAGCAGTACGTATAGTAGTTCATGTCATCTTATTATTCAGTATTTATAACTTGCAAA
GAAATGAATATCAGAGAGTGAGAGGAACTTGTTTATTGCAGCTTATAATGGTTACAAATAAAGCAATAGC
ATCACAAATTTCACAAATAAAGCATTTTTTTCACTGCATTCTAGTTGTGGTTTGTCCAAACTCATCAATG
TATCTTATCATGTCTGGCTCTAGCTATCCCGCCCCTAACTCCGCCCATCCCGCCCCTAACTCCGCCCAGT
TCCGCCCATTCTCCGCCCCATGGCTGACTAATTTTTTTTATTTATGCAGAGGCCGAGGCCGCCTCGGCCT
CTGAGCTATTCCAGAAGTAGTGAGGAGGCTTTTTTGGAGGCCTAGGGACGTACCCAATTCGCCCTATAGT
GAGTCGTATTACGCGCGCTCACTGGCCGTCGTTTTACAACGTCGTGACTGGGAAAACCCTGGCGTTACCC
AACTTAATCGCCTTGCAGCACATCCCCCTTTCGCCAGCTGGCGTAATAGCGAAGAGGCCCGCACCGATCG
CCCTTCCCAACAGTTGCGCAGCCTGAATGGCGAATGGG
[124 nt withheld, positions 7319-7442]
C
[91 nt withheld, positions 7444-7534]
A
[49 nt withheld, positions 7536-7584]
CCTTTGACGTTGGAGTCCACGTTCTTT
[37 nt withheld, positions 7612-7648]
ACCCTATCTCGGTCTATTCTTTTGATTTATAAGGGATTTTGCCGATTTCGGCCTATTGGTTAAAAAATGA
GCTGATTTAACAAAAATTTAACGCGAATTTTAACAAAATATTAACGCTTACAATTTAGGTGGCACTTTTC
GGGGAAATGTGCGCGGAACCCCTATTTGTTTATTTTTCTAAATACATTCAAATATGTATCCGCTCATGAG
ACAATAACCCTGATAAATGCTTCAATAATATTGAAAAAGGAAGAGTATGAGTATTCAACATTTCCGTGTC
GCCCTTATTCCCTTTTTTGCGGCATTTTGCCTTCCTGTTTTTGCTCACCCAGAAACGCTGGTGAAAGTAA
AAGATGCTGAAGATCAGTTGGGTGCACGAGTGGGTTACATCGAACTGGATCTCAACAGCGGTAAGATCCT
TGAGAGTTTTCGCCCCGAAGAACGTTTTCCAATGATGAGCACTTTTAAAGTTCTGCTATGTGGCGCGGTA
TTATCCCGTATTGACGCCGGGCAAGAGCAACTCGGTCGCCGCATACACTATTCTCAGAATGACTTGGTTG
AGTACTCACCAGTCACAGAAAAGCATCTTACGGATGGCATGACAGTAAGAGAATTATGCAGTGCTGCCAT
AACCATGAGTGATAACACTGCGGCCAACTTACTTCTGACAACGATCGGAGGACCGAAGGAGCTAACCGCT
TTTTTGCACAACATGGGGGATCATGTAACTCGCCTTGATCGTTGGGAACCGGAGCTGAATGAAGCCATAC
CAAACGACGAGCGTGACACCACGATGCCTGTAGCAATGGCAACAACGTTGCGCAAACTATTAACTGGCGA
ACTACTTACTCTAGCTTCCCGGCAACAATTAATAGACTGGATGGAGGCGGATAAAGTTGCAGGACCACTT
CTGCGCTCGGCCCTTCCGGCTGGCTGGTTTATTGCTGATAAATCTGGAGCCGGTGAGCGTGGGTCTCGCG
GTATCATTGCAGCACTGGGGCCAGATGGTAAGCCCTCCCGTATCGTAGTTATCTACACGACGGGGAGTCA
GGCAACTATGGATGAACGAAATAGACAGATCGCTGAGATAGGTGCCTCACTGATTAAGCATTGGTAACTG
TCAGACCAAGTTTACTCATATATACTTTAGATTGATTTAAAACTTCATTTTTAATTTAAAAGGATCTAGG
TGAAGATCCTTTTTGATAATCTCATGACCAAAATCCCTTAACGTGAGTTTTCGTTCCACTGAGCGTCAGA
CCCCGTAGAAAAGATCAAAGGATCTTCTTGAGATCCTTTTTTTCTGCGCGTAATCTGCTGCTTGCAAACA
AAAAAACCACCGCTACCAGCGGTGGTTTGTTTGCCGGATCAAGAGCTACCAACTCTTTTTCCGAAGGTAA
CTGGCTTCAGCAGAGCGCAGATACCAAATACTGTTCTTCTAGTGTAGCCGTAGTTAGGCCACCACTTCAA
GAACTCTGTAGCACCGCCTACATACCTCGCTCTGCTAATCCTGTTACCAGTGGCTGCTGCCAGTGGCGAT
AAGTCGTGTCTTACCGGGTTGGACTCAAGACGATAGTTACCGGATAAGGCGCAGCGGTCGGGCTGAACGG
GGGGTTCGTGCACACAGCCCAGCTTGGAGCGAACGACCTACACCGAACTGAGATACCTACAGCGTGAGCT
ATGAGAAAGCGCCACGCTTCCCGAAGGGAGAAAGGCGGACAGGTATCCGGTAAGCGGCAGGGTCGGAACA
GGAGAGCGCACGAGGGAGCTTCCAGGGGGAAACGCCTGGTATCTTTATAGTCCTGTCGGGTTTCGCCACC
TCTGACTTGAGCGTCGATTTTTGTGATGCTCGTCAGGGGGGCGGAGCCTATGGAAAAACGCCAGCAACGC
GGCCTTTTTACGGTTCCTGGCCTTTTGCTGGCCTTTTGCTCACATGTTCTTTCCTGCGTTATCCCCTGAT
TCTGTGGATAACCGTATTACCGCCTTTGAGTGAGCTGATACCGCTCGCCGCAGCCGAACGACCGAGCGCA
GCGAGTCAGTGAGCGAGGAAGCGGAAGAGCGCCCAATACGCAAACCGCCTCTCCCCGCGCGTTGGCCGAT
TCATTAATGCAGCTGGCACGACAGGTTTCCCGACTGGAAAGCGGGCAGTGAGCGCAACGCAATTAATGTG
AGTTAGCTCACTCATTAGGCACCCCAGGCTTTACACTTTATGCTTCCGGCTCGTATGTTGTGTGGAATTG
TGAGCGGATAACAATTTCACACAGGAAACAGCTATGACCATGATTACGCCAAGCGCGCAATTAACCCTCA
CTAAAGGGAACAAAAGCTGGAGCTGCAAGC
Features (pLannotate 1.2.2; 31 found; start..end, strand, type, name):
      5..231     +  promoter       RSV promoter: Rous sarcoma virus enhancer/promoter
    232..412     +  LTR            5' LTR (truncated): truncated 5' long terminal repeat (LTR) from HIV-1
    459..584     +  misc_feature   HIV-1 Ψ: packaging signal of human immunodeficiency virus type 1
    568..931     +  CDS            HIV-1 gag (fragment): gag protein from human immunodeficiency virus 1; gag
   1077..1310    +  misc_feature   RRE: The Rev response element (RRE) of HIV-1 allows for Rev-dependent mRNA export from the nucleus to the cytoplasm.
   1687..1713    +  CDS            Rev (fragment): human immunodeficiency virus 1 (HIV-1) Rev protein; rev; enhances nuclear export of unspliced and incompletely spliced viral mRNAs
   1720..1743    +  promoter       SV40 promoter (fragment): SV40 early promoter
   1744..1815    +  promoter       SV40 promoter (fragment): SV40 enhancer and early promoter
   1839..1974    +  rep_origin     SV40 ori: SV40 origin of replication
   2020..2616    +  CDS            PuroR (fragment): puromycin N-acetyltransferase; pac from Streptomyces; confers resistance to puromycin
   2665..2782    +  misc_feature   cPPT/CTS: central polypurine tract and central termination sequence of HIV-1
   2847..2913    +  CDS            small t antigen (fragment): SV40 (simian virus 40) small t antigen
   2920..4098    +  promoter       EF-1α promoter: strong constitutive promoter for human elongation factor EF-1α
   4115..5734    +  CDS            TP73 (fragment): P73_HUMAN - Also known as P73. Experimental evidence at protein level: Swiss-Prot protein existence level 1. Participates in the apoptotic response to DNA damage. Isoforms containing the transactivation domain are pro-apoptotic, isoforms lacking the domain are anti-apoptotic and block the function of p53 and transactivating p73 isoforms. May be a tumor suppressor protein. From Homo sapiens (Human).
   5750..5803    +  promoter       U6 promoter (fragment): RNA polymerase III promoter for human U6 snRNA
   5845..6433    +  misc_feature   WPRE: woodchuck hepatitis virus posttranscriptional regulatory element
   6484..6503    +  misc_feature   cPPT/CTS (fragment): central polypurine tract and central termination sequence of HIV-1
   6505..6738    +  LTR            3' LTR (ΔU3): self-inactivating 3' long terminal repeat (LTR) from HIV-1
   6816..6937    +  polyA_signal   SV40 poly(A) signal: SV40 polyadenylation signal
   6977..7112    +  rep_origin     SV40 ori: SV40 origin of replication
   7133..7151    -  promoter       T7 promoter: promoter for bacteriophage T7 RNA polymerase
   7159..7314    +  CDS            lacZα (fragment): LacZα fragment of β-galactosidase; lacZ fragment
   7319..7747    +  rep_origin     f1 ori (sequence partly withheld): f1 bacteriophage origin of replication; arrow indicates direction of (+) strand synthesis
   7800..7904    +  promoter       AmpR promoter: bla
   7905..8765    +  CDS            AmpR: β-lactamase; bla; confers resistance to ampicillin, carbenicillin, and related antibiotics
   8936..9524    +  rep_origin     ori: high-copy-number ColE1/pMB1/pBR322/pUC origin of replication
   9707..9799    +  CDS            lacI (fragment): lac repressor; lacI; The lac repressor binds to the lac operator to inhibit transcription in E. coli. This inhibition can be relieved by adding lactose or isopropyl-β-D-thiogalactopyranoside (IPTG).
   9812..9833    +  protein_bind   CAP binding site: CAP binding activates transcription in the presence of cAMP. E. coli catabolite activator protein
   9848..9878    +  promoter       lac promoter: promoter for the E. coli lac operon
   9886..9902    +  protein_bind   lac operator: The lac repressor binds to the lac operator to inhibit transcription in E. coli. This inhibition can be relieved by adding lactose or isopropyl-β-D-thiogalactopyranoside (IPTG). lac repressor encoded by lacI
   9947..9965    +  promoter       T3 promoter: promoter for bacteriophage T3 RNA polymerase
