[The description below was written by a language model from this plasmid's Addgene catalogue record and pLannotate feature annotations shown in this document.]
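Description:
TFORF1673 is a lentiviral mammalian expression plasmid built on the pLX_TRC317 backbone, one member of a barcoded library of human transcription factor open reading frames. It carries human TP73, which encodes the p53-family protein p73, as a synthesized ORF corresponding to a specific transcript isoform listed by the depositor. The ORF is driven by the strong constitutive EF-1α promoter and followed by a WPRE, which enhances transcript stability and expression. According to the catalogue entry, each construct in the collection also carries a unique 24-bp barcode that identifies the transcription factor in pooled screens. The barcode is not annotated in the feature table, so its position is not stated, although a short U6-like fragment sits between the ORF and the WPRE.

The viral architecture is that of a third-generation, self-inactivating vector. An RSV promoter fused to a truncated HIV-1 5' LTR drives genomic RNA production in packaging cells. It is followed by the Ψ packaging signal with a gag fragment, the RRE for Rev-dependent nuclear export, a cPPT/CTS and a ΔU3 3' LTR, with an SV40 poly(A) signal downstream. Upstream of the EF-1α cassette, an SV40 early promoter drives puromycin N-acetyltransferase, allowing selection of transduced cells. In bacteria the plasmid is maintained by a high-copy ColE1/pUC origin and ampicillin resistance; an f1 origin and residual lac, T7 and T3 elements come from the cloning backbone. The depositor notes a risk of recombination, which is typical of LTR-containing plasmids. The construct is intended for TP73 overexpression, individually or in pooled screens such as directed differentiation studies.
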