Addgene plasmid #141866: TFORF1673
Purpose: Lentiviral vector for overexpressing transcription factor ORFs with unique 24-bp barcodes. Barcodes facilitate identification of transcription factors in pooled screens.
Depositing lab: Feng Zhang. Depositing organization: Broad Institute. Publication: A transcription factor atlas of directed differentiation. Joung J, Ma S, Tay T, Geiger-Schuller KR, Kirchgatterer PC, Verdine VK, Guo B, Arias-Garcia MA, Allen WE, Singh A, Kuksenko O, Abudayyeh OO, Gootenberg JS, Fu Z, Macrae RK, Buenrostro JD, Regev A, Zhang F. Cell. 2023 Jan 5;186(1):209-229.e26. doi: 10.1016/j.cell.2022.11.026. PubMed 36608654.
Backbone
  Vector backbone: pLX_TRC317
  Backbone manufacturer: Broad Institute Genetic Perturbation Platform
  Backbone size w/o insert (bp): 8264
  Vector type: Mammalian Expression, Lentiviral
  Selectable markers: Puromycin
Growth in bacteria
  Bacterial resistance: Ampicillin, 100 μg/mL
  Growth temperature: 37°C
  Growth strain: NEB Stable
  Copy number: High Copy
Gene/Insert
  Gene/Insert name: TP73
  Species: H. sapiens (human)
  Insert size (bp): 1724
  Entrez Gene: TP73 (a.k.a. CILD47, P73)
  Promoter: EF1a
  Cloning method: Unknown
  Sequencing primers: 5′ GGGTGGAGACTGAAGTTAGGCCAG; 3′ CACATAGCGTAAAAGGAGCAACATAG
Terms and licenses: Academic/Nonprofit Terms; Industry Terms: Not Available to Industry
Depositor comments: NM_001204188,ENST00000346387,ENST00000604479 . The transcription factor ORF portion of this plasmid was synthesized by Genewiz. Please test multiple small colonies in case of plasmid recombination. To make this collection available in a timely manner, a portion of this collection was not fully sequenced by Addgene. If an Addgene verified full plasmid sequence is not available, please contact us prior to placing an order to request the full sequence.
How to cite: TFORF1673 was a gift from Feng Zhang (Addgene plasmid # 141866 ; http://n2t.net/addgene:141866 ; RRID:Addgene_141866)
