>Addgene plasmid #141866 | TFORF1673 | depositor partial sequence | sequence record 277735 | Insert
ACCGCCACCATGGCCCAGTCCACCGCCACCTCCCCTGATGGGGGCACCACGTTTGAGCACCTCTGGAGCT
CTCTGGAACCAGACAGCACCTACTTCGACCTTCCCCAGTCAAGCCGGGGGAATAATGAGGTGGTGGGCGG
AACGGATTCCAGCATGGACGTCTTCCACCTGGAGGGCATGACTACATCTGTCATGGCCCAGTTCAATCTG
CTGAGCAGCACCATGGACCAGATGAGCAGCCGCGCGGCCTCGGCCAGCCCCTACACCCCAGAGCACGCCG
CCAGCGTGCCCACCCACTCGCCCTACGCACAACCCAGCTCCACCTTCGACACCATGTCGCCGGCGCCTGT
CATCCCCTCCAACACCGACTACCCCGGACCCCACCACTTTGAGGTCACTTTCCAGCAGTCCAGCACGGCC
AAGTCAGCCACCTGGACGTACTCCCCGCTCTTGAAGAAACTCTACTGCCAGATCGCCAAGACATGCCCCA
TCCAGATCAAGGTGTCCACCCCGCCACCCCCAGGCACCGCCATCCGGGCCATGCCTGTTTACAAGAAAGC
GGAGCACGTGACCGACGTCGTGAAACGCTGCCCCAACCACGAGCTCGGGAGGGACTTCAACGAAGGACAG
TCTGCTCCAGCCAGCCACCTCATCCGCGTGGAAGGCAATAATCTCTCGCAGTATGTGGATGACCCTGTCA
CCGGCAGGCAGAGCGTCGTGGTGCCCTATGAGCCACCACAGGTGGGGACGGAATTCACCACCATCCTGTA
CAACTTCATGTGTAACAGCAGCTGTGTAGGGGGCATGAACCGGCGGCCCATCCTCATCATCATCACCCTG
GAGATGCGGGATGGGCAGGTGCTGGGCCGCCGGTCCTTTGAGGGCCGCATCTGCGCCTGTCCTGGCCGCG
ACCGAAAAGCTGATGAGGACCACTACCGGGAGCAGCAGGCCCTGAACGAGAGCTCCGCCAAGAACGGGGC
CGCCAGCAAGCGTGCCTTCAAGCAGAGCCCCCCTGCCGTCCCCGCCCTTGGTGCCGGTGTGAAGAAGCGG
CGGCATGGAGACGAGGACACGTACTACCTTCAGGTGCGAGGCCGGGAGAACTTTGAGATCCTGATGAAGC
TGAAAGAGAGCCTGGAGCTGATGGAGTTGGTGCCGCAGCCACTGGTGGACTCCTATCGGCAGCAGCAGCA
GCTCCTACAGAGGCCTTTTTTAACAGGATTGGGGTGTCCAAACTGCATCGAGTATTTCACCTCCCAAGGG
TTACAGAGCATTTACCACCTGCAGAACCTGACCATTGAGGACCTGGGGGCCCTGAAGATCCCCGAGCAGT
ACCGCATGACCATCTGGCGGGGCCTGCAGGACCTGAAGCAGGGCCACGACTACAGCACCGCGCAGCAGCT
GCTCCGCTCTAGCAACGCGGCCACCATCTCCATCGGCGGCTCAGGGGAACTGCAGCGCCAGCGGGTCATG
GAGGCCGTGCACTTCCGCGTGCGCCACACCATCACCATCCCCAACCGCGGCGGCCCAGGCGGCGGCCCTG
ACGAGTGGGCGGACTTCGGCTTCGACCTGCCCGACTGCAAGGCCCGCAAGCAGCCCATCAAGGAGGAGTT
CACGGAGGCCGAGATCCACTAGTAATGAACTAGTCCGTAACTTGAAAGTATTTCGATTTCTTGGCTTTAT
ATATCTTGTGGAAAGGACGAGTCTAGGGCAATAAATACGTCTAT
