>Addgene plasmid #141866 | TFORF1673 | depositor partial sequence | sequence record 277736 | Barcode
GTCTAGGGCAATAAATACGTCTAT
